>Addgene plasmid #196840 | pmax-MCP_NES-ADARdd(E488Q) | addgene full sequence | sequence record 420052 | Addgene NGS Result
TCAATATTGGCCATTAGCCATATTATTCATTGGTTATATAGCATAAATCAATATTGGCTATTGGCCATTG
CATACGTTGTATCTATATCATAATATGTACATTTATATTGGCTCATGTCCAATATGACCGCCATGTTGGC
ATTGATTATTGACTAGTTATTAATAGTAATCAATTACGGGGTCATTAGTTCATAGCCCATATATGGAGTT
CCGCGTTACATAACTTACGGTAAATGGCCCGCCTGGCTGACCGCCCAACGACCCCCGCCCATTGACGTCA
ATAATGACGTATGTTCCCATAGTAACGCCAATAGGGACTTTCCATTGACGTCAATGGGTGGAGTATTTAC
GGTAAACTGCCCACTTGGCAGTACATCAAGTGTATCATATGCCAAGTCCGCCCCCTATTGACGTCAATGA
CGGTAAATGGCCCGCCTGGCATTATGCCCAGTACATGACCTTACGGGACTTTCCTACTTGGCAGTACATC
TACGTATTAGTCATCGCTATTACCATGGTGATGCGGTTTTGGCAGTACACCAATGGGCGTGGATAGCGGT
TTGACTCACGGGGATTTCCAAGTCTCCACCCCATTGACGTCAATGGGAGTTTGTTTTGGCACCAAAATCA
ACGGGACTTTCCAAAATGTCGTAATAACCCCGCCCCGTTGACGCAAATGGGCGGTAGGCGTGTACGGTGG
GAGGTCTATATAAGCAGAGGTCGTTTAGTGAACCGTCAGATCACTAGTAGCTTTATTGCGGTAGTTTATC
ACAGTTAAATTGCTAACGCAGTCAGTGCTCGACTGATCACAGGTAAGTATCAAGGTTACAAGACAGGTTT
AAGGAGGCCAATAGAAACTGGGCTTGTCGAGACAGAGAAGATTCTTGCGTTTCTGATAGGCACCTATTGG
TCTTACTGACATCCACTTTGCCTTTCTCTCCACAGGGAAAAAACAATTGACAAGTTTGTACAAAAAAGCA
GGCTCCGAATTCACCGGTGCCGCCACCATGAACGTTGGTGGTGGTGGAAGCGGGGGTGGGGGCAGCGGTG
GAGGGGGAAGCGGGCGCGCCATGGCTTCAAACTTTACTCAGTTCGTGCTCGTGGACAATGGTGGGACAGG
GGATGTGACAGTGGCTCCTTCTAATTTCGCTAATGGGGTGGCAGAGTGGATCAGCTCCAACTCACGGAGC
CAGGCCTACAAGGTGACATGCAGCGTCAGGCAGTCTAGTGCCCAGAAGAGAAAGTATACCATCAAGGTGG
AGGTCCCCAAAGTGGCTACCCAGACAGTGGGCGGAGTCGAACTGCCTGTCGCCGCTTGGAGGTCCTACCT
GAACATGGAGCTCACTATCCCAATTTTCGCTACCAATTCTGACTGTGAACTCATCGTGAAGGCAATGCAG
GGGCTCCTCAAAGACGGTAATCCTATCCCTTCCGCCATCGCCGCTAACTCAGGTATCTACAGCGCTGGCG
GCCGCGGGGGAGGCGGTTCCGGTGGCGGCGGAAGCGGAGGTGGAGGATCAGGGCCGGCCCTGCAGCTGCC
TCCACTTGAAAGACTGACACTGGGATCCGGAGGAGGTGGAAGCCAGCTGCATTTACCGCAGGTTTTAGCT
GACGCTGTCTCACGCCTGGTCCTGGGTAAGTTTGGTGACCTGACCGACAACTTCTCCTCCCCTCACGCTC
GCAGAAAAGTGCTGGCTGGAGTCGTCATGACAACAGGCACAGATGTTAAAGATGCCAAGGTGATAAGTGT
TTCTACAGGAACAAAATGTATTAATGGTGAATACATGAGTGATCGTGGCCTTGCATTAAATGACTGCCAT
GCAGAAATAATATCTCGGAGATCCTTGCTCAGATTTCTTTATACACAACTTGAGCTTTACTTAAATAACA
AAGATGATCAAAAAAGATCCATCTTTCAGAAATCAGAGCGAGGGGGGTTTAGGCTGAAGGAGAATGTCCA
GTTTCATCTGTACATCAGCACCTCTCCCTGTGGAGATGCCAGAATCTTCTCACCACATGAGCCAATCCTG
GAAGAACCAGCAGATAGACACCCAAATCGTAAAGCAAGAGGACAGCTACGGACCAAAATAGAGTCTGGTC
AGGGGACGATTCCAGTGCGCTCCAATGCGAGCATCCAAACGTGGGACGGGGTGCTGCAAGGGGAGCGGCT
GCTCACCATGTCCTGCAGTGACAAGATTGCACGCTGGAACGTGGTGGGCATCCAGGGATCACTGCTCAGC
ATTTTCGTGGAGCCCATTTACTTCTCGAGCATCATCCTGGGCAGCCTTTACCACGGGGACCACCTTTCCA
GGGCCATGTACCAGCGGATCTCCAACATAGAGGACCTGCCACCTCTCTACACCCTCAACAAGCCTTTGCT
CAGTGGCATCAGCAATGCAGAAGCACGGCAGCCAGGGAAGGCCCCCAACTTCAGTGTCAACTGGACGGTA
GGCGACTCCGCTATTGAGGTCATCAACGCCACGACTGGGAAGGATGAGCTGGGCCGCGCGTCCCGCCTGT
GTAAGCACGCGTTGTACTGTCGCTGGATGCGTGTGCACGGCAAGGTTCCCTCCCACTTACTACGCTCCAA
GATTACCAAGCCCAACGTGTACCATGAGTCCAAGCTGGCGGCAAAGGAGTACCAGGCCGCCAAGGCGCGT
CTGTTCACAGCCTTCATCAAGGCGGGGCTGGGGGCCTGGGTGGAGAAGCCCACCGAGCAGGACCAGTTCT
CACTCACGAACGTTTGATTAATTAAGAATTCGACCCAGCTTTCTTGTACAAAGTGGTTGATATCCAGCAC
AGTGGCGGCCGCTCGAGTCTAGAGGGCCCGCGGTTCGAAGGTAAGCCTATCCCTAACCCTCTCCTCGGTC
TCGATTCTACGCGTACCGGTTAGCAATTGTTTTTTCGATGAGTTTGGACAAACCACAACTAGAATGCAGT
GAAAAAAATGCTTTATTTGTGAAATTTGTGATGCTATTGCTTTATTTGTAACCATTATAAGCTGCAATAA
ACAAGTTAACAACAACAATTGCATTCATTTTATGTTTCAGGTTCAGGGGGAGGTGTGGGAGGTTTTTTAA
AGCAAGTAAAACCTCTACAAATGTGGTACTTAAGAGGGGGAGACCAAAGGGCGAGACGTTAAGGCCTCAC
GTGACATGTGAGCAAAAGGCCAGCAAAAGGCCAGGAACCGTAAAAAGGCCGCGTTGCTGGCGTTTTTCCA
TAGGCTCCGCCCCCCTGACGAGCATCACAAAAATCGACGCTCAAGTCAGAGGTGGCGAAACCCGACAGGA
CTATAAAGATACCAGGCGTTTCCCCCTGGAAGCTCCCTCGTGCGCTCTCCTGTTCCGACCCTGCCGCTTA
CGGGATACCTGTCCGCCTTTCTCCCTTCGGGAAGCGTGGCGCTTTCTCATAGCTCACGCTGTAGGTATCT
CAGTTCGGTGTAGGTCGTTCGCTCCAAGCTGGGCTGTGTGCACGAACCCCCCGTTCAGCCCGACCGCTGC
GCCTTATCCGGTAACTATCGTCTTGAGTCCAACCCGGTAAGACACGACTTATCGCCACTGGCAGCAGCCA
CTGGTAACAGGATTAGCAGAGCGAGGTATGTAGGCGGTGCTACAGAGTTCTTGAAGTGGTGGCCTAACTA
CGGCTACACTAGAAGAACAGTATTTGGTATCTGCGCTCTGCTGAAGCCAGTTACCTTCGGAAAAAGAGTT
GGTAGCTCTTGATCCGGCAAACAAACCACCGCTGGTAGCGGTGGTTTTTTTGTTTGCAAGCAGCAGATTA
CGCGCAGAAAAAAAGGATCTCAAGAAGATCCTTTGATCTTTTCTACGGGGTCTGACGCTCAGTGGAACGA
AAACTCACGTTAAGGGATTTTGGTCATGCCGTCTCAGAAGAACTCGTCAAGAAGGCGATAGAAGGCGATG
CGCTGCGAATCGGGAGCGGCGATACCGTAAAGCACGAGGAAGCGGTCAGCCCATTCGCCGCCAAGCTCTT
CAGCAATATCACGGGTAGCCAACGCTATGTCCTGATAGCGGTCCGCCACACCCAGCCGGCCACAGTCGAT
GAATCCAGAAAAGCGGCCATTTTCCACCATGATATTCGGCAAGCAGGCATCGCCATGGGTCACGACGAGA
TCCTCGCCGTCGGGCATGCTCGCCTTGAGCCTGGCGAACAGTTCGGCTGGCGCGAGCCCCTGATGCTCTT
CGTCCAGATCATCCTGATCGACAAGACCGGCTTCCATCCGAGTACGTGCTCTCTCGATGCGATGTTTCGC
TTGGTGGTCGAATGGGCAGGTAGCCGGATCAAGCGTATGCAGCCGCCGCATTGCATCAGCCATGATGGAT
ACTTTCTCGGCAGGAGCAAGGTGAGATGACAGGAGATCCTGCCCCGGCACTTCGCCCAATAGCAGCCAGT
CCCTTCCCGCTTCAGTGACAACGTCGAGTACAGCTGCGCAAGGAACGCCCGTCGTGGCCAGCCACGATAG
CCGCGCTGCCTCGTCTTGCAGTTCATTCAGGGCACCGGACAGGTCGGTCTTGACAAAAAGAACCGGGCGC
CCCTGCGCTGACAGCCGGAACACGGCGGCATCAGAGCAGCCGATTGTCTGTTGTGCCCAGTCATAGCCGA
ATAGCCTCTCCACCCAAGCGGCCGGAGAACCTGCGTGCAATCCATCTTGTTCAATCATAATATTATTGAA
GCATTTATCAGGGTTCGTCTCGTCCCGGTCTCCTCCCATGCATG
Features (pLannotate 1.2.2; 13 found; start..end, strand, type, name):
    140..517     +  enhancer       CMV enhancer: human cytomegalovirus immediate early enhancer
    519..718     +  promoter       CMV promoter: human cytomegalovirus (CMV) immediate early promoter
    813..945     +  intron         chimeric intron: chimera between introns from human β-globin and immunoglobulin heavy chain genes
    960..984     +  protein_bind   attB1: mutant version of attB; recombination site for the Gateway® BP reaction BP Clonase™
   1071..1460    +  CDS            CAPSD_BPMS2: Experimental evidence at protein level: Swiss-Prot protein existence level 1. Acts as a translational repressor of viral replicase synthesis late in infection. This latter function is the result of capsid protein interaction with an RNA hairpin which contains the replicase ribosome-binding site. From Escherichia phage MS2 (Bacteriophage MS2).
   1584..2738    +  CDS            Adarb1 (fragment): RED1_RAT - Also known as Red1. Experimental evidence at protein level: Swiss-Prot protein existence level 1. Catalyzes the hydrolytic deamination of adenosine to inosine in double-stranded RNA (dsRNA) referred to as A-to-I RNA editing. This may affect gene expression and function in a number of ways that include mRNA translation by changing codons and hence the amino acid sequence of proteins; pre-mRNA splicing by altering splice site recognition sequences; RNA stability by changing sequences involved in nuclease recognition; genetic stability in the case of RNA virus genomes by changing seque
   2763..2787    -  protein_bind   attB2: mutant version of attB; recombination site for the Gateway® BP reaction BP Clonase™
   2840..2881    +  CDS            V5 tag: epitope tag from simian virus 5
   2936..3017    -  polyA_signal   SV40 poly(A) signal: SV40 polyadenylation signal
   3040..3108    -  CDS            large T antigen (fragment): large T antigen from SV40 (simian virus 40)
   3215..3803    -  rep_origin     ori: high-copy-number ColE1/pMB1/pBR322/pUC origin of replication
   3884..4678    -  CDS            NeoR/KanR: aminoglycoside phosphotransferase from Tn5; aph(3')-II (or nptII); confers resistance to neomycin, kanamycin, and G418 (Geneticin®)
   4679..4705    -  promoter       AmpR promoter (fragment): bla
