[The description below was written by a language model from this plasmid's Addgene catalogue record and pLannotate feature annotations shown in this document.]
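Description:
pmax-MCP_NES-ADARdd(E488Q) is a mammalian expression plasmid of about 4.7 kb built on the Gateway-compatible pAC90-pmaxGW backbone. It is propagated in E. coli through a high-copy ColE1/pUC-type origin and selected with kanamycin through a Tn5 NeoR/KanR aminoglycoside phosphotransferase gene. In the feature table this gene is preceded only by a fragment of the bacterial AmpR (bla) promoter. The catalogue lists neomycin/G418 as a mammalian selectable marker, but no eukaryotic promoter is annotated upstream of the resistance gene, so how well it would work for G418 selection in cells is not clear from the record.

The expression cassette consists of the human CMV immediate early enhancer and promoter followed by a chimeric β-globin/immunoglobulin heavy chain intron, which generally improves transcript processing and expression. The roughly 1.7 kb insert sits between attB1 and attB2 sites, showing it was introduced by Gateway recombination. It encodes the bacteriophage MS2 coat protein (MCP), which binds a specific MS2 RNA hairpin, fused through a nuclear export signal (per the construct name; not separately annotated) to an ADAR deaminase domain. That domain is annotated by homology to ADARB1/ADAR2, and the source species is not stated. The name indicates an E488Q substitution, generally known as a hyperactive variant for adenosine-to-inosine RNA editing. A V5 epitope sequence is annotated just after attB2, though whether it is in frame with the fusion cannot be determined from the record. An SV40 polyadenylation signal terminates the transcript.

The stated purpose is simply to express this fusion. The associated work concerns multifunctional transcriptome engineering with CRISPR RNA scaffolds, consistent with use as an A-to-I editing effector recruited to target transcripts via MS2 hairpins.
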