Addgene plasmid #196840: pmax-MCP_NES-ADARdd(E488Q)
Purpose: Express MCP_NES-ADARdd(E488Q)
Depositing lab: Albert Cheng. Depositing organization: Jackson Laboratory. Publication: Simultaneous multifunctional transcriptome engineering by CRISPR RNA scaffold. Liu Z, Jillette N, Robson P, Cheng AW. Nucleic Acids Res. 2023 Aug 11;51(14):e77. doi: 10.1093/nar/gkad547. PubMed 37395412.
Backbone
  Vector backbone: pAC90-pmaxGW
  Backbone size w/o insert (bp): 2955
  Total vector size (bp): 4733
  Vector type: Mammalian Expression
  Selectable markers: Neomycin (select with G418)
Growth in bacteria
  Bacterial resistance: Kanamycin, 50 μg/mL
  Growth temperature: 30°C
  Growth strain: NEB Stable
  Copy number: Unknown
Gene/Insert
  Gene/Insert name: MCP_NES-ADARdd(E488Q)
  Insert size (bp): 1668
Terms and licenses: Academic/Nonprofit Terms; Industry Terms: Not Available to Industry
Depositor comments: Please visit https://www.biorxiv.org/content/10.1101/2022.06.21.497089v1 for bioRxiv preprint.
How to cite: pmax-MCP_NES-ADARdd(E488Q) was a gift from Albert Cheng (Addgene plasmid # 196840 ; http://n2t.net/addgene:196840 ; RRID:Addgene_196840)
